>Addgene plasmid #34975 | pDS272 | depositor full sequence | sequence record 43334 | pDS272 sequence 10543 bps
CATAGCTTCAAAATGTTTCTACTCCTTTTTTACTCTTCCAGATTTTCTCGGACTCCGCGCATCGCCGTAC
CACTTCAAAACACCCAAGCACAGCATACTAAATTTCCCCTCTTTCTTCCTCTAGGGTGTCGTTAATTACC
CGTACTAAAGGTTTGGAAAAGAAAAAAGAGACCGCCTCGTTTCTTTTTCTTCGTCGAAAAAGGCAATAAA
AATTTTTATCACGTTTCTTTTTCTTGAAAATTTTTTTTTTGATTTTTTTCTCTTTCGATGACCTCCCATT
GATATTTAAGTTAATAAACGGTCTTCAATTTCTCAAGTTTCAGTTTCATTTTTCTTGTTCTATTACAACT
TTTTTTACTTCTTGCTCATTAGAAAGAAAGCATAGCAATCTAATCTAAGTTTTCTAGAACTAGTGGATCC
CCCGGGCTGCAGGAATTCGATATCAAGCTTATCGATACCGTCGACAATGTTGTCTTTCACAACCAAGAAT
AGTTTCCGCTTATTACTTTTAATACTGTCATGCATATCGACGATACGCGCACAATTTTTCGTGCAATCAT
CATCTTCGAATTCTTCAGCAGTATCTACTGCACGTTCTTCCGTAAGTAGAGTTAGTTCTTCAAGTTCCAT
TTTGTCATCCAGTATGGTTTCTTCCTCAAGTGCTGACTCATCTTCCCTTACTTCATCGACATCAAGTAGG
TCCCTCGTGTCACATACGAGTTCGTCTACCAGCATTGCCTCCATATCGTTCACATCATTCAGTTTCTCAT
CAGATTCAAGCACCAGCAGCTCTTCCTCTGCTTCTTCAGATTCTTCATCCTCCTCATCCTTTTCCATCTC
TTCGACATCCGCAACTTCTGAATCATCGACGTCTTCTACGCAAACGTCAACATCATCTTCATCCTCACTG
TCGTCAACGCCGTCCTCTTCATCATCCCCATCAACAATCACTTCTGCACCTTCAACCTCCTCCACACCAT
CCACTACTGCCTATAATCAAGGAAGCACTATCACCAGTATTATTAACGGTAAGACGATTCTCTCAAATCA
TTATACTACCGTTACGTACACACCATCAGCAACCGCTGATTCAAGCAATAAATCCAAAAGTTCGGGTCTT
TCTAAAAAAAATAGAAACATCGTCATTGGTTGTGTGGTTGGTATTGGTGTACCACTGATTCTGGTGATAC
TGGCTTTAATTTACATGTTTTGTATCCAATCATCAAGGACGGACTTTATTGACTCAGATGGTAAGGTCGT
TACGGCATATAGAGCTAACAAATTTACGAAATGGTGGTATATGCTTTTGGGTAAGAAAGTTAGTGATGAA
TACCACTCCGATTCACCATTAGGTGGTAGTGCATCGTCCGCAGGTGGTTTAGACCTAGATGAAGCAGATG
ATGTGATGGAGCAAAGCTCCCTTTTCGACGTCAGAATAAGAGATAGCGATAGCGTATTACCAAACGCCAA
CACCGCCGACCATAATAATACCAATAGCGGTGGAGAGCCTATAAATAGTAGCGTTGCGTCAAATGACATA
ATAGAAGAAAAATTCTATGATGAACAAGGTAACGAATTATCACCACGAAATTATGCGTCGACCTCGACAA
TGAGTAAAGGAGAAGAACTTTTCACTGGAGTTGTCCCAATTCTTGTTGAATTAGATGGTGATGTTAATGG
GCACAAATTTTCTGTCAGTGGAGAGGGTGAAGGTGATGCAACATACGGAAAACTTACCCTTAAATTTATT
TGCACTACTGGAAAACTACCTGTTCCATGGCCAACACTTGTCACTACTTTCACTTATGGTGTTCAATGCT
TTTCAAGATACCCAGATCATATGAAACAGCATGACTTTTTCAAGAGTGCCATGCCCGAAGGTTATGTACA
GGAAAGAACTATATTTTTCAAAGATGACGGGAACTACAAGACACGTGCTGAAGTCAAGTTTGAAGGTGAT
ACCCTTGTTAATAGAATCGAGTTAAAAGGTATTGATTTTAAAGAAGATGGAAACATTCTTGGACACAAAT
TGGAATACAACTATAACTCACACAATGTATACATCATGGCAGACAAACAAAAGAATGGAATCAAAGTTAA
CTTCAAAATTAGACACAACATTGAAGATGGAAGCGTTCAACTAGCAGACCATTATCAACAAAATACTCCA
ATTGGCGATGGCCCTGTCCTTTTACCAGACAACCATTACCTGTCCACACAATCTGCCCTTTCGAAAGATC
CCAACGAAAAGAGAGACCACATGGTCCTTCTTGAGTTTGTAACAGCTGCTGGGATTACACATGGCATGGA
TGAACTATACAAAGGTGGATCTGGAGGTTCAGGTGGAAGTCCTAGGTTGGCTGCTGCACTTGAACGTATT
GAGAAGAACTTTGTCATTACTGACCCAAGATTGCCAGATAATCCCATTATATTCGCGTCCGATAGTTTCT
TGCAGTTGACAGAATATAGCCGTGAAGAAATTTTGGGAAGAAACTGCAGGTTTCTACAAGGTCCTGAAAC
TGATCGCGCGACAGTGAGAAAAATTAGAGATGCCATAGATAACCAAACAGAGGTCACTGTTCAGCTGATT
AATTATACAAAGAGTGGTAAAAAGTTCTGGAACCTCTTTCACTTGCAGCCTATGCGAGATCAGAAGGGAG
ATGTCCAGTACTTTATTGGGGTTCAGTTGGATGGAACTGAGCATGTCCGAGATGCTGCCGAGAGAGAGGC
AGTCATGCTGATTAAGAAAACTGCAGAAGAGATTGATAAAGCGGTGGATACCTGGGTGTAAGCTTCTCGA
GTCATGTAATTAGTTATGTCACGCTTACATTCACGCCCTCCCCCCACATCCGCTCTAACCGAAAAGGAAG
GAGTTAGACAACCTGAAGTCTAGGTCCCTATTTATTTTTTTATAGTTATGTTAGTATTAAGAACGTTATT
TATATTTCAAATTTTTCTTTTTTTTCTGTACAGACGCGTGTACGCATGTAACATTATACTGAAAACCTTG
CTTGAGAAGGTTTTGGGACGCTCGAAGGCTTTAATTTGCGGCCGGTACCTAATAACTTCGTATAGCATAC
ATTATACGAAGTTATATTAAGGGTTCTCGACGTTTTCGACACTGGATGGCGGCGTTAGTATCGAATCGAC
AGCAGTATAGCGACCAGCATTCACATACGATTGACGCATGATATTACTTTCTGCGCACTTAACTTCGCAT
CTGGGCAGATGATGTCGAGGCGAAAAAAAATATAAATCACGCTAACATTTGATTAAAATAGAACAACTAC
AATATAAAAAAACTATACAAATGACAAGTTCTTGAAAACAAGAATCTTTTTATTGTCAGTACTGATTAGA
AAAACTCATCGAGCATCAAATGAAACTGCAATTTATTCATATCAGGATTATCAATACCATATTTTTGAAA
AAGCCGTTTCTGTAATGAAGGAGAAAACTCACCGAGGCAGTTCCATAGGATGGCAAGATCCTGGTATCGG
TCTGCGATTCCGACTCGTCCAACATCAATACAACCTATTAATTTCCCCTCGTCAAAAATAAGGTTATCAA
GTGAGAAATCACCATGAGTGACGACTGAATCCGGTGAGAATGGCAAAAGCTTATGCATTTCTTTCCAGAC
TTGTTCAACAGGCCAGCCATTACGCTCGTCATCAAAATCACTCGCATCAACCAAACCGTTATTCATTCGT
GATTGCGCCTGAGCGAGACGAAATACGCGATCGCTGTTAAAAGGACAATTACAAACAGGAATCGAATGCA
ACCGGCGCAGGAACACTGCCAGCGCATCAACAATATTTTCACCTGAATCAGGATATTCTTCTAATACCTG
GAATGCTGTTTTGCCGGGGATCGCAGTGGTGAGTAACCATGCATCATCAGGAGTACGGATAAAATGCTTG
ATGGTCGGAAGAGGCATAAATTCCGTCAGCCAGTTTAGTCTGACCATCTCATCTGTAACATCATTGGCAA
CGCTACCTTTGCCATGTTTCAGAAACAACTCTGGCGCATCGGGCTTCCCATACAATCGATAGATTGTCGC
ACCTGATTGCCCGACATTATCGCGAGCCCATTTATACCCATATAAATCAGCATCCATGTTGGAATTTAAT
CGCGGCCTCGAAACGTGAGTCTTTTCCTTACCCATGGTTGTTTATGTTCGGATGTGATGTGAGAACTGTA
TCCTAGCAAGATTTTAAAAGGAAGTATATGAAAGAAGAACCTCAGTGGCAAATCCTAACCTTTTATATTT
CTCTACAGGGGCGCGGCGTGGGGACAATTCAACGCGTCTGTGAGGGGAGCGTTTCCCTGCTCGCAGGTCT
GCAGCGAGGAGCCGTAATTTTTGCTTCGCGCCGTGCGGCCATCAAAATGTATGGATGCAAATGATTATAC
ATGGGGATGTATGGGCTAAATGTACGGGCGACAGTCACATCATGCCCCTGAGCTGCGCACGTCAAGACTG
TCAAGGAGGGTATTCTGGGCCTCCATGTCGCTGGCCGGGTGACCCGGCGGGGACGAGGCAAGCTAAACAG
ATCTCTAGACCTAATAACTTCGTATAGCATACATTATACGAAGTTATATTAAGGGTTGTCTTAATTAAGG
GTACCCAATTCGCCCTATAGTGAGTCGTATTACGCGCGCTCACTGGCCGTCGTTTTACAACGTCGTGACT
GGGAAAACCCTGGCGTTACCCAACTTAATCGCCTTGCAGCACATCCCCCTTTCGCCAGCTGGCGTAATAG
CGAAGAGGCCCGCACCGATCGCCCTTCCCAACAGTTGCGCAGCCTGAATGGCGAATGGCGCG
[124 nt withheld, positions 4823-4946]
C
[91 nt withheld, positions 4948-5038]
A
[49 nt withheld, positions 5040-5088]
CCTTTGACGTTGGAGTCCACGTTCTTT
[37 nt withheld, positions 5116-5152]
ACCCTATCTCGGTCTATTCTTTTGATTTATAAGGGATTTTGCCGATTTCGGCCTATTGGTTAAAAAATGA
GCTGATTTAACAAAAATTTAACGCGAATTTTAACAAAATATTAACGTTTACAATTTCCTGATGCGGTATT
TTCTCCTTACGCATCTGTGCGGTATTTCACACCGCATATCGACGGTCGAGGAGAACTTCTAGTATATCCA
CATACCTAATATTATTGCCTTATTAAAAATGGAATCCCAACAATTACATCAAAATCCACATTCTCTTCAA
AATCAATTGTCCTGTACTTCCTTGTTCATGTGTGTTCAAAAACGTTATATTTATAGGATAATTATACTCT
ATTTCTCAACAAGTAATTGGTTGTTTGGCCGAGCGGTCTAAGGCGCCTGATTCAAGAAATATCTTGACCG
CAGTTAACTGTGGGAATACTCAGGTATCGTAAGATGCAAGAGTTCGAATCTCTTAGCAACCATTATTTTT
TTCCTCAACATAACGAGAACACACAGGGGCGCTATCGCACAGAATCAAATTCGATGACTGGAAATTTTTT
GTTAATTTCAGAGGTCGCCTGACGCATATACCTTTTTCAACTGAAAAATTGGGAGAAAAAGGAAAGGTGA
GAGGCCGGAACCGGCTTTTCATATAGAATAGAGAAGCGTTCATGACTAAATGCTTGCATCACAATACTTG
AAGTTGACAATATTATTTAAGGACCTATTGTTTTTTCCAATAGGTGGTTAGCAATCGTCTTACTTTCTAA
CTTTTCTTACCTTTTACATTTCAGCAATATATATATATATTTCAAGGATATACCATTCTAATGTCTGCCC
CTATGTCTGCCCCTAAGAAGATCGTCGTTTTGCCAGGTGACCACGTTGGTCAAGAAATCACAGCCGAAGC
CATTAAGGTTCTTAAAGCTATTTCTGATGTTCGTTCCAATGTCAAGTTCGATTTCGAAAATCATTTAATT
GGTGGTGCTGCTATCGATGCTACAGGTGTCCCACTTCCAGATGAGGCGCTGGAAGCCTCCAAGAAGGTTG
ATGCCGTTTTGTTAGGTGCTGTGGGTGGTCCTAAATGGGGTACCGGTAGTGTTAGACCTGAACAAGGTTT
ACTAAAAATCCGTAAAGAACTTCAATTGTACGCCAACTTAAGACCATGTAACTTTGCATCCGACTCTCTT
TTAGACTTATCTCCAATCAAGCCACAATTTGCTAAAGGTACTGACTTCGTTGTTGTCAGAGAATTAGTGG
GAGGTATTTACTTTGGTAAGAGAAAGGAAGACGATGGTGATGGTGTCGCTTGGGATAGTGAACAATACAC
CGTTCCAGAAGTGCAAAGAATCACAAGAATGGCCGCTTTCATGGCCCTACAACATGAGCCACCATTGCCT
ATTTGGTCCTTGGATAAAGCTAATGTTTTGGCCTCTTCAAGATTATGGAGAAAAACTGTGGAGGAAACCA
TCAAGAACGAATTCCCTACATTGAAGGTTCAACATCAATTGATTGATTCTGCCGCCATGATCCTAGTTAA
GAACCCAACCCACCTAAATGGTATTATAATCACCAGCAACATGTTTGGTGATATCATCTCCGATGAAGCC
TCCGTTATCCCAGGTTCCTTGGGTTTGTTGCCATCTGCGTCCTTGGCCTCTTTGCCAGACAAGAACACCG
CATTTGGTTTGTACGAACCATGCCACGGTTCTGCTCCAGATTTGCCAAAGAATAAGGTTGACCCTATCGC
CACTATCTTGTCTGCTGCAATGATGTTGAAATTGTCATTGAACTTGCCTGAAGAAGGTAAGGCCATTGAA
GATGCAGTTAAAAAGGTTTTGGATGCAGGTATCAGAACTGGTGATTTAGGTGGTTCCAACAGTACCACCG
AAGTCGGTGATGCTGTCGCCGAAGAAGTTAAGAAAATCCTTGCTTAAAAAGATTCTCTTTTTTTATGATA
TTTGTACATAAACTTTATAAATGAAATTCATAATAGAAACGACACGAAATTACAAAATGGAATATGTTCA
TAGGGTAGACGAAACTATATACGCAATCTACATACATTTATCAAGAAGGAGAAAAAGGAGGATAGTAAAG
GAATACAGGTAAGCAAATTGATACTAATGGCTCAACGTGATAAGGAAAAAGAATTGCACTTTAACATTAA
TATTGACAAGGAGGAGGGCACCACACAAAAAGTTAGGTGTAACAGAAAATCATGAAACTACGATTCCTAA
TTTGATATTGGAGGATTTTCTCTAAAAAAAAAAAAATACAACAAATAAAAAACACTCAATGACCTGACCA
TTTGATGGAGTTTAAGTCAATACCTTCTTGAACCATTTCCCATAATGGTGAAAGTTCCCTCAAGAATTTT
ACTCTGTCAGAAACGGCCTTACGACGTAGTCGATATGGTGCACTCTCAGTACAATCTGCTCTGATGCCGC
ATAGTTAAGCCAGCCCCGACACCCGCCAACACCCGCTGACGCGCCCTGACGGGCTTGTCTGCTCCCGGCA
TCCGCTTACAGACAAGCTGTGACCGTCTCCGGGAGCTGCATGTGTCAGAGGTTTTCACCGTCATCACCGA
AACGCGCGAGACGAAAGGGCCTCGTGATACGCCTATTTTTATAGGTTAATGTCATGATAATAATGGTTTC
TTAGGACGGATCGCTTGCCTGTAACTTACACGCGCCTCGTATCTTTTAATGATGGAATAATTTGGGAATT
TACTCTGTGTTTATTTATTTTTATGTTTTGTATTTGGATTTTAGAAAGTAAATAAAGAAGGTAGAAGAGT
TACGGAATGAAGAAAAAAAAATAAACAAAGGTTTAAAAAATTTCAACAAAAAGCGTACTTTACATATATA
TTTATTAGACAAGAAAAGCAGATTAAATAGATATACATTCGATTAACGATAAGTAAAATGTAAAATCACA
GGATTTTCGTGTGTGGTCTTCTACACAGACAAGATGAAACAATTCGGCATTAATACCTGAGAGCAGGAAG
AGCAAGATAAAAGGTAGTATTTGTTGGCGATCCCCCTAGAGTCTTTTACATCTTCGGAAAACAAAAACTA
TTTTTTCTTTAATTTCTTTTTTTACTTTCTATTTTTAATTTATATATTTATATTAAAAAATTTAAATTAT
AATTATTTTTATAGCACGTGATGAAAAGGACCCAGGTGGCACTTTTCGGGGAAATGTGCGCGGAACCCCT
ATTTGTTTATTTTTCTAAATACATTCAAATATGTATCCGCTCATGAGACAATAACCCTGATAAATGCTTC
AATAATATTGAAAAAGGAAGAGTATGAGTATTCAACATTTCCGTGTCGCCCTTATTCCCTTTTTTGCGGC
ATTTTGCCTTCCTGTTTTTGCTCACCCAGAAACGCTGGTGAAAGTAAAAGATGCTGAAGATCAGTTGGGT
GCACGAGTGGGTTACATCGAACTGGATCTCAACAGCGGTAAGATCCTTGAGAGTTTTCGCCCCGAAGAAC
GTTTTCCAATGATGAGCACTTTTAAAGTTCTGCTATGTGGCGCGGTATTATCCCGTATTGACGCCGGGCA
AGAGCAACTCGGTCGCCGCATACACTATTCTCAGAATGACTTGGTTGAGTACTCACCAGTCACAGAAAAG
CATCTTACGGATGGCATGACAGTAAGAGAATTATGCAGTGCTGCCATAACCATGAGTGATAACACTGCGG
CCAACTTACTTCTGACAACGATCGGAGGACCGAAGGAGCTAACCGCTTTTTTGCACAACATGGGGGATCA
TGTAACTCGCCTTGATCGTTGGGAACCGGAGCTGAATGAAGCCATACCAAACGACGAGCGTGACACCACG
ATGCCTGTAGCAATGGCAACAACGTTGCGCAAACTATTAACTGGCGAACTACTTACTCTAGCTTCCCGGC
AACAATTAATAGACTGGATGGAGGCGGATAAAGTTGCAGGACCACTTCTGCGCTCGGCCCTTCCGGCTGG
CTGGTTTATTGCTGATAAATCTGGAGCCGGTGAGCGTGGGTCTCGCGGTATCATTGCAGCACTGGGGCCA
GATGGTAAGCCCTCCCGTATCGTAGTTATCTACACGACGGGGAGTCAGGCAACTATGGATGAACGAAATA
GACAGATCGCTGAGATAGGTGCCTCACTGATTAAGCATTGGTAACTGTCAGACCAAGTTTACTCATATAT
ACTTTAGATTGATTTAAAACTTCATTTTTAATTTAAAAGGATCTAGGTGAAGATCCTTTTTGATAATCTC
ATGACCAAAATCCCTTAACGTGAGTTTTCGTTCCACTGAGCGTCAGACCCCGTAGAAAAGATCAAAGGAT
CTTCTTGAGATCCTTTTTTTCTGCGCGTAATCTGCTGCTTGCAAACAAAAAAACCACCGCTACCAGCGGT
GGTTTGTTTGCCGGATCAAGAGCTACCAACTCTTTTTCCGAAGGTAACTGGCTTCAGCAGAGCGCAGATA
CCAAATACTGTCCTTCTAGTGTAGCCGTAGTTAGGCCACCACTTCAAGAACTCTGTAGCACCGCCTACAT
ACCTCGCTCTGCTAATCCTGTTACCAGTGGCTGCTGCCAGTGGCGATAAGTCGTGTCTTACCGGGTTGGA
CTCAAGACGATAGTTACCGGATAAGGCGCAGCGGTCGGGCTGAACGGGGGGTTCGTGCACACAGCCCAGC
TTGGAGCGAACGACCTACACCGAACTGAGATACCTACAGCGTGAGCTATGAGAAAGCGCCACGCTTCCCG
AAGGGAGAAAGGCGGACAGGTATCCGGTAAGCGGCAGGGTCGGAACAGGAGAGCGCACGAGGGAGCTTCC
AGGGGGAAACGCCTGGTATCTTTATAGTCCTGTCGGGTTTCGCCACCTCTGACTTGAGCGTCGATTTTTG
TGATGCTCGTCAGGGGGGCGGAGCCTATGGAAAAACGCCAGCAACGCGGCCTTTTTACGGTTCCTGGCCT
TTTGCTGGCCTTTTGCTCACATGTTCTTTCCTGCGTTATCCCCTGATTCTGTGGATAACCGTATTACCGC
CTTTGAGTGAGCTGATACCGCTCGCCGCAGCCGAACGACCGAGCGCAGCGAGTCAGTGAGCGAGGAAGCG
GAAGAGCGCCCAATACGCAAACCGCCTCTCCCCGCGCGTTGGCCGATTCATTAATGCAGCTGGCACGACA
GGTTTCCCGACTGGAAAGCGGGCAGTGAGCGCAACGCAATTAATGTGAGTTACCTCACTCATTAGGCACC
CCAGGCTTTACACTTTATGCTTCCGGCTCCTATGTTGTGTGGAATTGTGAGCGGATAACAATTTCACACA
GGAAACAGCTATGACCATGATTACGCCAAGCGCGCAATTAACCCTCACTAAAGGGAACAAAAGCTGGAGC
T
Features (pLannotate 1.2.2; 28 found; start..end, strand, type, name):
      1..399     +  promoter       TEF1 promoter: S. cerevisiae TEF1; promoter for EF-1α
    403..465     +  misc_feature   MCS (fragment): pBluescript multiple cloning site
    467..1594    +  CDS            MID2: MID2_YEAST - Also known as KAI1, SMS1. Experimental evidence at protein level: Swiss-Prot protein existence level 1. Cell wall stress sensor. Involved in activation of a response that includes both stress-related increased chitin synthesis and the MPK1 mitogen-activated protein kinase cell integrity pathway. High-copy activator of the SKN7 transcription factor. Required during induction of MPK1 tyrosine phosphorylation under a variety of stress conditions. Required for PKC pathway activation under low pH conditions. Required for cell integrity signaling during pheromone-induced morphogenesis.
   1610..2323    +  CDS            GFP (S65T): GFP (S65T) is a basic (constitutively fluorescent) green fluorescent protein published in 1995, derived from Aequorea victoria.
   2378..2695    +  CDS            miniSOG: miniSOG is a basic (constitutively fluorescent) cyan fluorescent protein published in 2011, derived from Arabidopsis thaliana. It requires the cofactor flavin for fluorescence.
   2802..3049    +  terminator     CYC1 terminator: S. cerevisiae CYC1; transcription terminator for CYC1
   3062..3095    +  protein_bind   loxP: Cre-mediated recombination occurs in the 8-bp core sequence (GCATACAT). Cre recombinase
   3153..4509    -  gene           kanMX: yeast selectable marker conferring kanamycin resistance (Wach et al., 1994)
   4564..4597    +  protein_bind   loxP: Cre-mediated recombination occurs in the 8-bp core sequence (GCATACAT). Cre recombinase
   4634..4652    -  promoter       T7 promoter: promoter for bacteriophage T7 RNA polymerase
   4660..4815    +  CDS            lacZα (fragment): LacZα fragment of β-galactosidase; lacZ fragment
   4823..5278    +  rep_origin     f1 ori (sequence partly withheld): f1 bacteriophage origin of replication; arrow indicates direction of (+) strand synthesis
   5279..5331    -  misc_feature   bom (fragment): basis of mobility region from pBR322
   5361..5438    +  CDS            YO192_YEAST (fragment): Experimental evidence at protein level: Swiss-Prot protein existence level 1. From Saccharomyces cerevisiae (strain ATCC 204508 / S288c) (Baker's yeast).
   5578..5982    +  promoter       LEU2 promoter: S. cerevisiae LEU2
   5995..7089    +  CDS            LEU2: 3-isopropylmalate dehydrogenase, required for leucine biosynthesis; S. cerevisiae LEU2; yeast auxotrophic marker
   7451..7552    -  CDS            NFS1 (fragment): NFS1_YEAST - Also known as SPL1 From Saccharomyces cerevisiae (strain ATCC 204508 / S288c) (Baker's yeast).
   7565..7615    -  misc_feature   bom (fragment): basis of mobility region from pBR322
   7717..7752    -  CDS            rop (fragment): Rop protein, which maintains plasmids at low copy number; rop
   7821..8324    -  misc_feature   CEN/ARS: S. cerevisiae CEN6 centromere fused to an autonomously replicating sequence
   8361..8465    +  promoter       AmpR promoter: bla
   8466..9326    +  CDS            AmpR: β-lactamase; bla; confers resistance to ampicillin, carbenicillin, and related antibiotics
   9497..10085   +  rep_origin     ori: high-copy-number ColE1/pMB1/pBR322/pUC origin of replication
  10268..10360   +  CDS            lacI (fragment): lac repressor; lacI; The lac repressor binds to the lac operator to inhibit transcription in E. coli. This inhibition can be relieved by adding lactose or isopropyl-β-D-thiogalactopyranoside (IPTG).
  10373..10394   +  protein_bind   CAP binding site: CAP binding activates transcription in the presence of cAMP. E. coli catabolite activator protein
  10409..10439   +  promoter       lac promoter: promoter for the E. coli lac operon
  10447..10463   +  protein_bind   lac operator: The lac repressor binds to the lac operator to inhibit transcription in E. coli. This inhibition can be relieved by adding lactose or isopropyl-β-D-thiogalactopyranoside (IPTG). lac repressor encoded by lacI
  10508..10526   +  promoter       T3 promoter: promoter for bacteriophage T3 RNA polymerase
