[The description below was written by a language model from this plasmid's Addgene catalogue record and pLannotate feature annotations shown in this document.]
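Description:
pDS272 is a yeast expression shuttle plasmid built on the pGREG505 backbone, carrying a cassette for constitutive production of a membrane-anchored, light-responsive fusion protein in Saccharomyces cerevisiae. In E. coli it replicates at high copy from a ColE1/pUC-type origin and is selected with ampicillin through the β-lactamase gene. An f1 origin and remnants of the pBluescript-style lac/T3/T7 cloning region are also present. In yeast it is maintained as a low-copy centromeric plasmid through a CEN6/ARS element, with selection by LEU2 complementation of leucine auxotrophy or by a kanMX marker. The kanMX marker is flanked by two loxP sites, so it can be excised by Cre recombinase.

The payload, inserted between SacI and XhoI sites, is driven by the TEF1 promoter and terminated by the CYC1 terminator. It encodes the yeast cell wall stress sensor Mid2 fused to GFP(S65T) and then to LOVpep, a tag based on the Avena sativa phototropin LOV2 domain (residues 404–540). The record lists T406A and T407A mutations, and the depositor notes G528A and N534E differences from the wild-type LOV2 sequence. The automated annotation labels this region "miniSOG", which most likely reflects homology between LOV domains rather than the presence of that reporter.

The plasmid comes from work describing TULIPs, tunable light-controlled interacting protein tags. Here Mid2 presumably acts as a membrane anchor, GFP reports the fusion's localization, and LOVpep provides the light-controlled interaction tag. The record does not describe the binding partner, which would have to be supplied from a separate construct.
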