Addgene plasmid #34975: pDS272
Depositing lab: Michael Glotzer. Depositing organization: University of Chicago. Publication: TULIPs: tunable, light-controlled interacting protein tags for cell biology. Strickland D, Lin Y, Wagner E, Hope CM, Zayner J, Antoniou C, Sosnick TR, Weiss EL, Glotzer M. Nat Methods. 2012 Mar 4. doi: 10.1038/nmeth.1904. PubMed 22388287.
Backbone
  Vector backbone: pGREG505
  Backbone manufacturer: EUROSCARF
  Backbone size w/o insert (bp): 7747
  Modifications to backbone: PTEF-Mid2-GFP-LOVpep-TCYC1 cassette inserted into pGREG505
  Vector type: Yeast Expression
  Selectable markers: LEU2 ; KanMX
Growth in bacteria
  Bacterial resistance: Ampicillin, 100 μg/mL
  Growth temperature: 37°C
  Growth strain: DH5alpha
  Copy number: High Copy
Gene/Insert
  Gene/Insert name: Mid2-GFP-LOVpep
  Species: S. cerevisiae (budding yeast); A. sativa
  Insert size (bp): 2796
  Mutation: T406A, T407A
  Entrez Gene: MID2 (a.k.a. YLR332W, KAI1)
  Promoter: TEF
  Cloning method: Restriction Enzyme; 5′ cloning site SacI (not destroyed); 3′ cloning site XhoI (not destroyed)
  Sequencing primers: 5′ M13 rev; 3′ M13 fwd
Resource information
  A portion of this plasmid was derived from a plasmid made by: GFP(S65T) CDS and other sequences from pGREG plasmids (EUROSCARF). A. sativa LOV2 CDS from Kevin Gardner, UT Southwestern Medical Center
Terms and licenses: Academic/Nonprofit Terms; Industry Terms: Not Available to Industry
Depositor comments: The LOV2 domain is amino acids 404-540 and differs from the wild-type A. sativa LOV2 sequence by the point mutations G528A and N534E. See Strickland et al. for details.
How to cite: pDS272 was a gift from Michael Glotzer (Addgene plasmid # 34975 ; http://n2t.net/addgene:34975 ; RRID:Addgene_34975)
