>Addgene plasmid #34975 | pDS272 | addgene partial sequence | sequence record 44403 | GFPfusionREV 5'-CTCCACTGACAGAAAATTTG-3'
GGACAACTCCAGTGAAAAGTTCTTCTCCTTTACTCATTGTCGAGGTCGACGCATAATTTCGTGGTGATAA
TTCGTTACCTTGTTCATCATAGAATTTTTCTTCTATTATGTCATTTGACGCAACGCTACTATTTATAGGC
TCTCCACCGCTATTGGTATTATTATGGTCGGCGGTGTTGGCGTTTGGTAATACGCTATCGCTATCTCTTA
TTCTGACGTCGAAAAGGGAGCTTTGCTCCATCACATCATCTGCTTCATCTAGGTCTAAACCACCTGCGGA
CGATGCACTACCACCTAATGGTGAATCGGAGTGGTATTCATCACTAACTTTCTTACCCAAAAGCATATAC
CACCATTTCGTAAATTTGTTAGCTCTATATGCCGTAACGACCTTACCATCTGAGTCAATAAAGTCCGTCC
TTGATGATTGGATACAAAACATGTAAATTAAAGCCAGTATCACCAGAATCAGTGGTACACCAATACCAAC
CACACAACCAATGACGATGTTTCTATTTTTTTTAGAAAGACCCGAACTTTTGGATTTATTGCTTGAATCA
GCGGTTGCTGATGGTGTGTACGTAACGGTAGTATAATGATTTGAGAGAATCGTCTTACCGTTAATAATAC
TGGTGATAGTGCTTCCTTGATTATAGGCAGTAGTGGATGGTGTGGAGGAGGTTGAAGGTGCAGAAGTGAT
TGTTGATGGGGATGATGAAGAGGACGGCGTTGACGACAGTGAGGATGAAGATGATGTTGACGTTTGCGTA
GAAGACGTCGATGATTCAGAAGTTGCGGATGTCGAAGAGA
