>Addgene plasmid #34975 | pDS272 | addgene partial sequence | sequence record 44905 | CYC1 5'-GCGTGAATGTAAGCGTGAC-3'
GGTATCCACCGCTTTATCAATCTCTTCTGCAGTTTTCTTAATCAGCATGACTGCCTCTCTCTCGGCAGCA
TCTCGGACATGCTCAGTTCCATCCAACTGAACCCCAATAAAGTACTGGACATCTCCCTTCTGATCTCGCA
TAGGCTGCAAGTGAAAGAGGTTCCAGAACTTTTTACCACTCTTTGTATAATTAATCAGCTGAACAGTGAC
CTCTGTTTGGTTATCTATGGCATCTCTAATTTTTCTCACTGTCGCGCGATCAGTTTCAGGACCTTGTAGA
AACCTGCAGTTTCTTCCCAAAATTTCTTCACGGCTATATTCTGTCAACTGCAAGAAACTATCGGACGCGA
ATATAATGGGATTATCTGGCAATCTTGGGTCAGTAATGACAAAGTTCTTCTCAATACGTTCAAGTGCAGC
AGCCAACCTAGGACTTCCACCTGAACCTCCAGATCCACCTTTGTATAGTTCATCCATGCCATGTGTAATC
CCAGCAGCTGTTACAAACTCAAGAAGGACCATGTGGTCTCTCTTTTCGTTGGGATCTTTCGAAAGGGCAG
ATTGTGTGGACAGGTAATGGTTGTCTGGTAAAAGGACAGGGCCATCGCCAATTGGAGTATTTTGTTGATA
ATGGTCTGCTAGTTGAACGCTTCCATCTTCAATGTTGTGTCTAATTTTGAAGTTAACTTTGATTCCATT
